Addgene plasmid #76062: MET gRNA (BRDN0001147542)
Purpose: 3rd generation lentiviral gRNA plasmid targeting human MET
Depositing lab: John Doench & David Root. Depositing organization: Broad Institute. Publication: Optimized sgRNA design to maximize activity and minimize off-target effects of CRISPR-Cas9. Doench JG, Fusi N, Sullender M, Hegde M, Vaimberg EW, Donovan KF, Smith I, Tothova Z, Wilen C, Orchard R, Virgin HW, Listgarten J, Root DE. Nat Biotechnol. 2016 Jan 18. doi: 10.1038/nbt.3437. PubMed 26780180.
Backbone
  Vector backbone: lentiGuide-Puro
  Backbone manufacturer: Zhang Lab (Addgene plasmid # 52963)
  Vector type: Mammalian Expression, Lentiviral, CRISPR
  Selectable markers: Puromycin
Growth in bacteria
  Bacterial resistance: Ampicillin, 100 μg/mL
  Growth temperature: 37°C
  Growth strain: DH5alpha
  Copy number: High Copy
Gene/Insert
  Gene/Insert name: MET (alt names: MET; NM_000245.2)
  gRNA/shRNA sequence: CTCACTGATATCGAATGCAA
  Species: H. sapiens (human)
  Entrez Gene: MET (a.k.a. AUTS9, DA11, DFNB97, HGFR, RCCP2, c-Met)
  Promoter: hU6
  Cloning method: Unknown
  Sequencing primers: 5′ U6-F; 3′ pS2-R
Terms and licenses: Academic/Nonprofit Terms; Industry Terms: Not Available to Industry
Depositor comments: The gRNA was designed to target the following Genbank reference sequence(s): NM_000245.2,NM_001127500.1. Note that this plasmid does NOT contain Cas9. It should be used in conjunction with lentiCas9-Blast (Addgene #52962) or otherwise with cell lines already expressing Cas9. Browse the full kinome gRNA library at http://www.addgene.org/pooled-library/broadgpp-human-kinome/ or visit http://www.broadinstitute.org/rnai/public/ for detailed protocols and information.
How to cite: MET gRNA (BRDN0001147542) was a gift from John Doench & David Root (Addgene plasmid # 76062 ; http://n2t.net/addgene:76062 ; RRID:Addgene_76062)
