[The description below was written by a language model from this plasmid's Addgene catalogue record and pLannotate feature annotations shown in this document.]
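Description:
MET gRNA (BRDN0001147542) is a third-generation lentiviral CRISPR guide plasmid built on the lentiGuide-Puro backbone, carrying a single guide RNA directed against human MET, the gene for the HGF receptor tyrosine kinase (c-Met). It is propagated in E. coli as a high-copy plasmid through a ColE1/pUC-type origin with β-lactamase conferring ampicillin resistance. The bacterial portion also contains an f1 origin, remnants of the lac region, and T7 and T3 promoters. An SV40 origin and SV40 polyadenylation signal lie just outside the 3' LTR.

The lentiviral transfer cassette begins with an RSV promoter fused to a truncated HIV-1 5' LTR, which makes genomic RNA production in packaging cells Tat-independent. This is followed by the Ψ packaging signal with a gag fragment and the Rev response element for nuclear export of the full-length transcript. Downstream, a human U6 RNA polymerase III promoter drives the MET-specific spacer joined to the Streptococcus pyogenes Cas9 guide scaffold. After a cPPT/CTS element, the EF-1α core promoter with its intron A expresses puromycin N-acetyltransferase for selection of transduced mammalian cells. A WPRE enhances transcript expression, and the ΔU3 3' LTR renders the integrated provirus self-inactivating.

The plasmid does not encode Cas9, so it is meant to be used with a separate Cas9 lentivector or in cells that already express Cas9, typically to knock out MET. The guide was designed against two MET reference transcripts and belongs to a human kinome gRNA collection associated with work on optimised sgRNA design.
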