Features (pLannotate 1.2.2; 29 found; start..end, strand, type, name):
     14..80      +  CDS            small t antigen (fragment): SV40 (simian virus 40) small t antigen
    106..317     +  promoter       EF-1α core promoter: core promoter for human elongation factor EF-1α
    318..1256    +  intron         EF-1α intron A: intron upstream of the start codon of human EF-1α
   1278..1877    +  CDS            PuroR (fragment): puromycin N-acetyltransferase; pac from Streptomyces; confers resistance to puromycin
   1893..2481    +  misc_feature   WPRE: woodchuck hepatitis virus posttranscriptional regulatory element
   2532..2551    +  misc_feature   cPPT/CTS (fragment): central polypurine tract and central termination sequence of HIV-1
   2553..2786    +  LTR            3' LTR (ΔU3): self-inactivating 3' long terminal repeat (LTR) from HIV-1
   2864..2985    +  polyA_signal   SV40 poly(A) signal: SV40 polyadenylation signal
   3025..3160    +  rep_origin     SV40 ori: SV40 origin of replication
   3181..3199    -  promoter       T7 promoter: promoter for bacteriophage T7 RNA polymerase
   3207..3362    +  CDS            lacZα (fragment): LacZα fragment of β-galactosidase; lacZ fragment
   3367..3795    +  rep_origin     f1 ori (sequence partly withheld): f1 bacteriophage origin of replication; arrow indicates direction of (+) strand synthesis
   3848..3952    +  promoter       AmpR promoter: bla
   3953..4813    +  CDS            AmpR: β-lactamase; bla; confers resistance to ampicillin, carbenicillin, and related antibiotics
   4984..5572    +  rep_origin     ori: high-copy-number ColE1/pMB1/pBR322/pUC origin of replication
   5755..5847    +  CDS            lacI (fragment): lac repressor; lacI; The lac repressor binds to the lac operator to inhibit transcription in E. coli. This inhibition can be relieved by adding lactose or isopropyl-β-D-thiogalactopyranoside (IPTG).
   5860..5881    +  protein_bind   CAP binding site: CAP binding activates transcription in the presence of cAMP. E. coli catabolite activator protein
   5896..5926    +  promoter       lac promoter: promoter for the E. coli lac operon
   5934..5950    +  protein_bind   lac operator: The lac repressor binds to the lac operator to inhibit transcription in E. coli. This inhibition can be relieved by adding lactose or isopropyl-β-D-thiogalactopyranoside (IPTG). lac repressor encoded by lacI
   5995..6013    +  promoter       T3 promoter: promoter for bacteriophage T3 RNA polymerase
   6041..6267    +  promoter       RSV promoter: Rous sarcoma virus enhancer/promoter
   6268..6448    +  LTR            5' LTR (truncated): truncated 5' long terminal repeat (LTR) from HIV-1
   6495..6620    +  misc_feature   HIV-1 Ψ: packaging signal of human immunodeficiency virus type 1
   6604..6967    +  CDS            HIV-1 gag (fragment): gag protein from human immunodeficiency virus 1; gag
   7113..7346    +  misc_feature   RRE: The Rev response element (RRE) of HIV-1 allows for Rev-dependent mRNA export from the nucleus to the cytoplasm.
   7723..7749    +  CDS            Rev (fragment): human immunodeficiency virus 1 (HIV-1) Rev protein; rev; enhances nuclear export of unspliced and incompletely spliced viral mRNAs
   7753..7993    +  promoter       U6 promoter: RNA polymerase III promoter for human U6 snRNA
   8023..8098    +  misc_RNA       gRNA scaffold: guide RNA scaffold for the Streptococcus pyogenes CRISPR/Cas9 system
   8154..8271    +  misc_feature   cPPT/CTS: central polypurine tract and central termination sequence of HIV-1
>Addgene plasmid #76062 | MET gRNA (BRDN0001147542) | addgene full sequence | sequence record 185108 | Addgene Assembled Sequence
CCCGGGTGCAAAGATGGATAAAGTTTTAAACAGAGAGGAATCTTTGCAGCTAATGGACCTTCTAGGTCTT
GAAAGGAGTGGGAATTGGCTCCGGTGCCCGTCAGTGGGCAGAGCGCACATCGCCCACAGTCCCCGAGAAG
TTGGGGGGAGGGGTCGGCAATTGATCCGGTGCCTAGAGAAGGTGGCGCGGGGTAAACTGGGAAAGTGATG
TCGTGTACTGGCTCCGCCTTTTTCCCGAGGGTGGGGGAGAACCGTATATAAGTGCAGTAGTCGCCGTGAA
CGTTCTTTTTCGCAACGGGTTTGCCGCCAGAACACAGGTAAGTGCCGTGTGTGGTTCCCGCGGGCCTGGC
CTCTTTACGGGTTATGGCCCTTGCGTGCCTTGAATTACTTCCACCTGGCTGCAGTACGTGATTCTTGATC
CCGAGCTTCGGGTTGGAAGTGGGTGGGAGAGTTCGAGGCCTTGCGCTTAAGGAGCCCCTTCGCCTCGTGC
TTGAGTTGAGGCCTGGCCTGGGCGCTGGGGCCGCCGCGTGCGAATCTGGTGGCACCTTCGCGCCTGTCTC
GCTGCTTTCGATAAGTCTCTAGCCATTTAAAATTTTTGATGACCTGCTGCGACGCTTTTTTTCTGGCAAG
ATAGTCTTGTAAATGCGGGCCAAGATCTGCACACTGGTATTTCGGTTTTTGGGGCCGCGGGCGGCGACGG
GGCCCGTGCGTCCCAGCGCACATGTTCGGCGAGGCGGGGCCTGCGAGCGCGGCCACCGAGAATCGGACGG
GGGTAGTCTCAAGCTGGCCGGCCTGCTCTGGTGCCTGGCCTCGCGCCGCCGTGTATCGCCCCGCCCTGGG
CGGCAAGGCTGGCCCGGTCGGCACCAGTTGCGTGAGCGGAAAGATGGCCGCTTCCCGGCCCTGCTGCAGG
GAGCTCAAAATGGAGGACGCGGCGCTCGGGAGAGCGGGCGGGTGAGTCACCCACACAAAGGAAAAGGGCC
TTTCCGTCCTCAGCCGTCGCTTCATGTGACTCCACGGAGTACCGGGCGCCGTCCAGGCACCTCGATTAGT
TCTCGAGCTTTTGGAGTACGTCGTCTTTAGGTTGGGGGGAGGGGTTTTATGCGATGGAGTTTCCCCACAC
TGAGTGGGTGGAGACTGAAGTTAGGCCAGCTTGGCACTTGATGTAATTCTCCTTGGAATTTGCCCTTTTT
GAGTTTGGATCTTGGTTCATTCTCAAGCCTCAGACAGTGGTTCAAAGTTTTTTTCTTCCATTTCAGGTGT
CGTGACGTACGGCCACCATGACCGAGTACAAGCCCACGGTGCGCCTCGCCACCCGCGACGACGTCCCCAG
GGCCGTACGCACCCTCGCCGCCGCGTTCGCCGACTACCCCGCCACGCGCCACACCGTCGATCCGGACCGC
CACATCGAGCGGGTCACCGAGCTGCAAGAACTCTTCCTCACGCGCGTCGGGCTCGACATCGGCAAGGTGT
GGGTCGCGGACGACGGCGCCGCCGTGGCGGTCTGGACCACGCCGGAGAGCGTCGAAGCGGGGGCGGTGTT
CGCCGAGATCGGCCCGCGCATGGCCGAGTTGAGCGGTTCCCGGCTGGCCGCGCAGCAACAGATGGAAGGC
CTCCTGGCGCCGCACCGGCCCAAGGAGCCCGCGTGGTTCCTGGCCACCGTCGGAGTCTCGCCCGACCACC
AGGGCAAGGGTCTGGGCAGCGCCGTCGTGCTCCCCGGAGTGGAGGCGGCCGAGCGCGCCGGGGTGCCCGC
CTTCCTGGAGACCTCCGCGCCCCGCAACCTCCCCTTCTACGAGCGGCTCGGCTTCACCGTCACCGCCGAC
GTCGAGGTGCCCGAAGGACCGCGCACCTGGTGCATGACCCGCAAGCCCGGTGCCTGAACGCGTTAAGTCG
ACAATCAACCTCTGGATTACAAAATTTGTGAAAGATTGACTGGTATTCTTAACTATGTTGCTCCTTTTAC
GCTATGTGGATACGCTGCTTTAATGCCTTTGTATCATGCTATTGCTTCCCGTATGGCTTTCATTTTCTCC
TCCTTGTATAAATCCTGGTTGCTGTCTCTTTATGAGGAGTTGTGGCCCGTTGTCAGGCAACGTGGCGTGG
TGTGCACTGTGTTTGCTGACGCAACCCCCACTGGTTGGGGCATTGCCACCACCTGTCAGCTCCTTTCCGG
GACTTTCGCTTTCCCCCTCCCTATTGCCACGGCGGAACTCATCGCCGCCTGCCTTGCCCGCTGCTGGACA
GGGGCTCGGCTGTTGGGCACTGACAATTCCGTGGTGTTGTCGGGGAAATCATCGTCCTTTCCTTGGCTGC
TCGCCTGTGTTGCCACCTGGATTCTGCGCGGGACGTCCTTCTGCTACGTCCCTTCGGCCCTCAATCCAGC
GGACCTTCCTTCCCGCGGCCTGCTGCCGGCTCTGCGGCCTCTTCCGCGTCTTCGCCTTCGCCCTCAGACG
AGTCGGATCTCCCTTTGGGCCGCCTCCCCGCGTCGACTTTAAGACCAATGACTTACAAGGCAGCTGTAGA
TCTTAGCCACTTTTTAAAAGAAAAGGGGGGACTGGAAGGGCTAATTCACTCCCAACGAAGACAAGATCTG
CTTTTTGCTTGTACTGGGTCTCTCTGGTTAGACCAGATCTGAGCCTGGGAGCTCTCTGGCTAACTAGGGA
ACCCACTGCTTAAGCCTCAATAAAGCTTGCCTTGAGTGCTTCAAGTAGTGTGTGCCCGTCTGTTGTGTGA
CTCTGGTAACTAGAGATCCCTCAGACCCTTTTAGTCAGTGTGGAAAATCTCTAGCAGTACGTATAGTAGT
TCATGTCATCTTATTATTCAGTATTTATAACTTGCAAAGAAATGAATATCAGAGAGTGAGAGGAACTTGT
TTATTGCAGCTTATAATGGTTACAAATAAAGCAATAGCATCACAAATTTCACAAATAAAGCATTTTTTTC
ACTGCATTCTAGTTGTGGTTTGTCCAAACTCATCAATGTATCTTATCATGTCTGGCTCTAGCTATCCCGC
CCCTAACTCCGCCCATCCCGCCCCTAACTCCGCCCAGTTCCGCCCATTCTCCGCCCCATGGCTGACTAAT
TTTTTTTATTTATGCAGAGGCCGAGGCCGCCTCGGCCTCTGAGCTATTCCAGAAGTAGTGAGGAGGCTTT
TTTGGAGGCCTAGGGACGTACCCAATTCGCCCTATAGTGAGTCGTATTACGCGCGCTCACTGGCCGTCGT
TTTACAACGTCGTGACTGGGAAAACCCTGGCGTTACCCAACTTAATCGCCTTGCAGCACATCCCCCTTTC
GCCAGCTGGCGTAATAGCGAAGAGGCCCGCACCGATCGCCCTTCCCAACAGTTGCGCAGCCTGAATGGCG
AATGGG
[124 nt withheld, positions 3367-3490]
C
[91 nt withheld, positions 3492-3582]
A
[49 nt withheld, positions 3584-3632]
CCTTTGACGTTGGAGTCCACGTTCTTT
[37 nt withheld, positions 3660-3696]
ACCCTATCTCGGTCTATTCTTTTGATTTATAAGGGATTTTGCCGATTTCGGCCTATTGGTTAAAAAATGA
GCTGATTTAACAAAAATTTAACGCGAATTTTAACAAAATATTAACGCTTACAATTTAGGTGGCACTTTTC
GGGGAAATGTGCGCGGAACCCCTATTTGTTTATTTTTCTAAATACATTCAAATATGTATCCGCTCATGAG
ACAATAACCCTGATAAATGCTTCAATAATATTGAAAAAGGAAGAGTATGAGTATTCAACATTTCCGTGTC
GCCCTTATTCCCTTTTTTGCGGCATTTTGCCTTCCTGTTTTTGCTCACCCAGAAACGCTGGTGAAAGTAA
AAGATGCTGAAGATCAGTTGGGTGCACGAGTGGGTTACATCGAACTGGATCTCAACAGCGGTAAGATCCT
TGAGAGTTTTCGCCCCGAAGAACGTTTTCCAATGATGAGCACTTTTAAAGTTCTGCTATGTGGCGCGGTA
TTATCCCGTATTGACGCCGGGCAAGAGCAACTCGGTCGCCGCATACACTATTCTCAGAATGACTTGGTTG
AGTACTCACCAGTCACAGAAAAGCATCTTACGGATGGCATGACAGTAAGAGAATTATGCAGTGCTGCCAT
AACCATGAGTGATAACACTGCGGCCAACTTACTTCTGACAACGATCGGAGGACCGAAGGAGCTAACCGCT
TTTTTGCACAACATGGGGGATCATGTAACTCGCCTTGATCGTTGGGAACCGGAGCTGAATGAAGCCATAC
CAAACGACGAGCGTGACACCACGATGCCTGTAGCAATGGCAACAACGTTGCGCAAACTATTAACTGGCGA
ACTACTTACTCTAGCTTCCCGGCAACAATTAATAGACTGGATGGAGGCGGATAAAGTTGCAGGACCACTT
CTGCGCTCGGCCCTTCCGGCTGGCTGGTTTATTGCTGATAAATCTGGAGCCGGTGAGCGTGGGTCTCGCG
GTATCATTGCAGCACTGGGGCCAGATGGTAAGCCCTCCCGTATCGTAGTTATCTACACGACGGGGAGTCA
GGCAACTATGGATGAACGAAATAGACAGATCGCTGAGATAGGTGCCTCACTGATTAAGCATTGGTAACTG
TCAGACCAAGTTTACTCATATATACTTTAGATTGATTTAAAACTTCATTTTTAATTTAAAAGGATCTAGG
TGAAGATCCTTTTTGATAATCTCATGACCAAAATCCCTTAACGTGAGTTTTCGTTCCACTGAGCGTCAGA
CCCCGTAGAAAAGATCAAAGGATCTTCTTGAGATCCTTTTTTTCTGCGCGTAATCTGCTGCTTGCAAACA
AAAAAACCACCGCTACCAGCGGTGGTTTGTTTGCCGGATCAAGAGCTACCAACTCTTTTTCCGAAGGTAA
CTGGCTTCAGCAGAGCGCAGATACCAAATACTGTTCTTCTAGTGTAGCCGTAGTTAGGCCACCACTTCAA
GAACTCTGTAGCACCGCCTACATACCTCGCTCTGCTAATCCTGTTACCAGTGGCTGCTGCCAGTGGCGAT
AAGTCGTGTCTTACCGGGTTGGACTCAAGACGATAGTTACCGGATAAGGCGCAGCGGTCGGGCTGAACGG
GGGGTTCGTGCACACAGCCCAGCTTGGAGCGAACGACCTACACCGAACTGAGATACCTACAGCGTGAGCT
ATGAGAAAGCGCCACGCTTCCCGAAGGGAGAAAGGCGGACAGGTATCCGGTAAGCGGCAGGGTCGGAACA
GGAGAGCGCACGAGGGAGCTTCCAGGGGGAAACGCCTGGTATCTTTATAGTCCTGTCGGGTTTCGCCACC
TCTGACTTGAGCGTCGATTTTTGTGATGCTCGTCAGGGGGGCGGAGCCTATGGAAAAACGCCAGCAACGC
GGCCTTTTTACGGTTCCTGGCCTTTTGCTGGCCTTTTGCTCACATGTTCTTTCCTGCGTTATCCCCTGAT
TCTGTGGATAACCGTATTACCGCCTTTGAGTGAGCTGATACCGCTCGCCGCAGCCGAACGACCGAGCGCA
GCGAGTCAGTGAGCGAGGAAGCGGAAGAGCGCCCAATACGCAAACCGCCTCTCCCCGCGCGTTGGCCGAT
TCATTAATGCAGCTGGCACGACAGGTTTCCCGACTGGAAAGCGGGCAGTGAGCGCAACGCAATTAATGTG
AGTTAGCTCACTCATTAGGCACCCCAGGCTTTACACTTTATGCTTCCGGCTCGTATGTTGTGTGGAATTG
TGAGCGGATAACAATTTCACACAGGAAACAGCTATGACCATGATTACGCCAAGCGCGCAATTAACCCTCA
CTAAAGGGAACAAAAGCTGGAGCTGCAAGCTTAATGTAGTCTTATGCAATACTCTTGTAGTCTTGCAACA
TGGTAACGATGAGTTAGCAACATGCCTTACAAGGAGAGAAAAAGCACCGTGCATGCCGATTGGTGGAAGT
AAGGTGGTACGATCGTGCCTTATTAGGAAGGCAACAGACGGGTCTGACATGGATTGGACGAACCACTGAA
TTGCCGCATTGCAGAGATATTGTATTTAAGTGCCTAGCTCGATACATAAACGGGTCTCTCTGGTTAGACC
AGATCTGAGCCTGGGAGCTCTCTGGCTAACTAGGGAACCCACTGCTTAAGCCTCAATAAAGCTTGCCTTG
AGTGCTTCAAGTAGTGTGTGCCCGTCTGTTGTGTGACTCTGGTAACTAGAGATCCCTCAGACCCTTTTAG
TCAGTGTGGAAAATCTCTAGCAGTGGCGCCCGAACAGGGACTTGAAAGCGAAAGGGAAACCAGAGGAGCT
CTCTCGACGCAGGACTCGGCTTGCTGAAGCGCGCACGGCAAGAGGCGAGGGGCGGCGACTGGTGAGTACG
CCAAAAATTTTGACTAGCGGAGGCTAGAAGGAGAGAGATGGGTGCGAGAGCGTCAGTATTAAGCGGGGGA
GAATTAGATCGCGATGGGAAAAAATTCGGTTAAGGCCAGGGGGAAAGAAAAAATATAAATTAAAACATAT
AGTATGGGCAAGCAGGGAGCTAGAACGATTCGCAGTTAATCCTGGCCTGTTAGAAACATCAGAAGGCTGT
AGACAAATACTGGGACAGCTACAACCATCCCTTCAGACAGGATCAGAAGAACTTAGATCATTATATAATA
CAGTAGCAACCCTCTATTGTGTGCATCAAAGGATAGAGATAAAAGACACCAAGGAAGCTTTAGACAAGAT
AGAGGAAGAGCAAAACAAAAGTAAGACCACCGCACAGCAAGCGGCCGCTGATCTTCAGACCTGGAGGAGG
AGATATGAGGGACAATTGGAGAAGTGAATTATATAAATATAAAGTAGTAAAAATTGAACCATTAGGAGTA
GCACCCACCAAGGCAAAGAGAAGAGTGGTGCAGAGAGAAAAAAGAGCAGTGGGAATAGGAGCTTTGTTCC
TTGGGTTCTTGGGAGCAGCAGGAAGCACTATGGGCGCAGCGTCAATGACGCTGACGGTACAGGCCAGACA
ATTATTGTCTGGTATAGTGCAGCAGCAGAACAATTTGCTGAGGGCTATTGAGGCGCAACAGCATCTGTTG
CAACTCACAGTCTGGGGCATCAAGCAGCTCCAGGCAAGAATCCTGGCTGTGGAAAGATACCTAAAGGATC
AACAGCTCCTGGGGATTTGGGGTTGCTCTGGAAAACTCATTTGCACCACTGCTGTGCCTTGGAATGCTAG
TTGGAGTAATAAATCTCTGGAACAGATTTGGAATCACACGACCTGGATGGAGTGGGACAGAGAAATTAAC
AATTACACAAGCTTAATACACTCCTTAATTGAAGAATCGCAAAACCAGCAAGAAAAGAATGAACAAGAAT
TATTGGAATTAGATAAATGGGCAAGTTTGTGGAATTGGTTTAACATAACAAATTGGCTGTGGTATATAAA
ATTATTCATAATGATAGTAGGAGGCTTGGTAGGTTTAAGAATAGTTTTTGCTGTACTTTCTATAGTGAAT
AGAGTTAGGCAGGGATATTCACCATTATCGTTTCAGACCCACCTCCCAACCCCGAGGGGACCCAGAGAGG
GCCTATTTCCCATGATTCCTTCATATTTGCATATACGATACAAGGCTGTTAGAGAGATAATTAGAATTAA
TTTGACTGTAAACACAAAGATATTAGTACAAAATACGTGACGTAGAAAGTAATAATTTCTTGGGTAGTTT
GCAGTTTTAAAATTATGTTTTAAAATGGACTATCATATGCTTACCGTAACTTGAAAGTATTTCGATTTCT
TGGCTTTATATATCTTGTGGAAAGGACGAAACACCGCTCACTGATATCGAATGCAAGTTTTAGAGCTAGA
AATAGCAAGTTAAAATAAGGCTAGTCCGTTATCAACTTGAAAAAGTGGCACCGAGTCGGTGCTTTTTTAA
GCTTGGCGTAACTAGATCTTGAGACAAATGGCAGTATTCATCCACAATTTTAAAAGAAAAGGGGGGATTG
GGGGGTACAGTGCAGGGGAAAGAATAGTAGACATAATAGCAACAGACATACAAACTAAAGAATTACAAAA
ACAAATTACAAAAATTCAAAATTTTCGGGTTTATTACAGGGACAGCAGAGATCCACTTTGGCGCCGGCTC
GAGGGGG
