>Addgene plasmid #76062 | MET gRNA (BRDN0001147542) | depositor partial sequence | sequence record 143522 | Target Sequence
CTCACTGATATCGAATGCAA
