>Addgene plasmid #76062 | MET gRNA (BRDN0001147542) | addgene partial sequence | sequence record 185107 | hU6-F
AGAAAGTAATAATTTCTTGGGTAGTTTGCAGTTTTAAAATTATGTTTTAAAATGGACTATCATATGCTTA
CCGTAACTTGAAAGTATTTCGATTTCTTGGCTTTATATATCTTGTGGAAAGGACGAAACACCGCTCACTG
ATATCGAATGCAAGTTTTAGAGCTAGAAATAGCAAGTTAAAATAAGGCTAGTCCGTTATCAACTTGAAAA
AGTGGCACCGAGTCGGTGCTTTTTTAAGCTTGGCGTAACTAGATCTTGAGACAAATGGCAGTATTCATCC
ACAATTTTAAAAGAAAAGGGGGGATTGGGGGGTACAGTGCAGGGGAAAGAATAGTAGACATAATAGCAAC
AGACATACAAACTAAAGAATTACAAAAACAAATTACAAAAATTCAAAATTTTCGGGTTTATTACAGGGAC
AGCAGAGATCCACTTTGGCGCCGGCTCGAGGGGGCCCGGGTGCAAAGATGGATAAAGTTTTAAACAGAGA
GGAATCTTTGCAGCTAATGGACCTTCTAGGTCTTGAAAGGAGTGGGAATTGGCTCCGGTGCCCGTCAGTG
GGCAGAGCGC
